>Addgene plasmid #29144 | pEMS1293 | addgene partial sequence | sequence record 38791 | EGFP-N 5'-CGTCGCCGTCCAGCTCGACCAG-3'
ACCAGCGTTTTCGTTCTGCCAATATGGATTAACATTCTCCCACCGTCAGTACGTGAGATATCTTTAACCC
TGATCCTGGCAATTTCGGCTATACGTAACAGGGTGTTATAAGCAATCCCCAGAAATGCCAGATTACGTAT
ATCCTGGCAGCGATCGCTATTTTCCATGAGTGAACGAACCTGGTCGAAATCAGTGCGTTCGAACGCTAGA
GCCTGTTTTGCACGTTCACCGGCATCAACGTTTTCTTTTCGGATCCGCCGCATAACCAGTGAAACAGCAT
TGCTGTCACTTGGTCGTGGCAGCCCGGACCGACGATGAAGCATGTTTAGCTGGCCCAAATGTTGCTGGAT
AGTTTTTACTGCCAGACCGCGCGCCTGAAGATATAGAAGATAATCGCGAACATCTTCAGGTTCTGCGGGA
AACCATTTCCGGTTATTCAACTTGCACCATGCCGCCCACGACCGGCAAACGGACAGAAGCATTTTCCAGG
TATGCTCAGAAAACGCCTGGCGATCCCTGAACATGTCCATCAGGTTCTTGCGAACCTCATCACTCGTTGC
ATCGACCGGTAATGCAGGCAAATTTTGGTGTACGGTCAGTAAATTGGACATGGTGGCGGAAGTTCCTATA
CCTTTTGAAGAATAGGAACTTCGGAATAGGAACTTCGGCGCGCCACGCGTGGTGGAAGCTACTGTACACC
AACCTGTCAGGAGAGGAAAGAGAAGAAGGTTAGTACAATTGTCTAGAGCCGCCGGTCACACGCCAGAA
