[The description below was written by a language model from this plasmid's Addgene catalogue record.]
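Description:
pEMS1293 is a plasmid from the Pleiades Promoter Project, a collection built to develop and test compact "MiniPromoters" that drive selective gene expression in the brain. It is built on the large pEMS1312 backbone (about 16.7 kb without insert), is maintained in E. coli as a high-copy plasmid, and is selected with ampicillin. The record gives no feature table, so the origin of replication and the other elements that account for the backbone's considerable size are not stated. Any genomic targeting arms or mammalian selection components it may contain cannot be confirmed from the information provided.

The insert is a roughly 1.6 kb CAG promoter, cloned by restriction digestion between SacI and MluI sites. CAG is a strong synthetic hybrid promoter that combines the cytomegalovirus early enhancer with chicken beta-actin promoter and intron sequences, and it gives broad, high-level expression in mammalian cells. The backbone carries a Cre recombinase coding sequence, listed as the C-terminal element relative to the insert. The cloned promoter therefore sits upstream of Cre and drives its expression.

Most constructs in this series carry candidate brain-region-selective MiniPromoters in the same position. A ubiquitous CAG-driven Cre version would plausibly serve as a strong positive control or reference for the Cre reporter backbone, although the record does not spell out this role. Cre expressed from such a construct would recombine loxP-flanked sequences in the cells where the promoter is active.
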