Addgene plasmid #29144: pEMS1293
Depositing lab: Elizabeth Simpson. Depositing organization: University of British Columbia. Publication: A regulatory toolbox of MiniPromoters to drive selective expression in the brain. Portales-Casamar E, Swanson DJ, Liu L, de Leeuw CN, Banks KG, Ho Sui SJ, Fulton DL, Ali J, Amirabbasi M, Arenillas DJ, Babyak N, Black SF, Bonaguro RJ, Brauer E, Candido TR, Castellarin M, Chen J, Chen Y, Cheng JC, Chopra V, Docking TR, Dreolini L, D'Souza CA, Flynn EK, Glenn R, Hatakka K, Hearty TG, Imanian B, Jiang S, Khorasan-zadeh S, Komljenovic I, Laprise S, Liao NY, Lim JS, Lithwick S, Liu F, Liu J, Lu M, McConechy M, McLeod AJ, Milisavljevic M, Mis J, O'Connor K, Palma B, Palmquist DL, Schmouth JF, Swanson MI, Tam B, Ticoll A, Turner JL, Varhol R, Vermeulen J, Watkins RF, Wilson G, Wong BK, Wong SH, Wong TY, Yang GS, Ypsilanti AR, Jones SJ, Holt RA, Goldowitz D, Wasserman WW, Simpson EM. Proc Natl Acad Sci U S A. 2010 Sep 21. 107(38):16589-94. 10.1073/pnas.1009158107 PubMed 20807748.
Backbone
  Vector backbone: pEMS1312
  Backbone size w/o insert (bp): 16680
  Vector type: Pleiades Promoter Project [sic, Pleaides Plieades]
Growth in bacteria
  Bacterial resistance: Ampicillin, 100 μg/mL
  Growth temperature: 37°C
  Growth strain: DH5alpha
  Growth instructions: DH10B
  Copy number: High Copy
Gene/Insert
  Gene/Insert name: CAG promoter
  Insert size (bp): 1627
  Tag / fusion protein: Cre (C terminal on backbone)
  Cloning method: Restriction Enzyme; 5′ cloning site SacI (unknown if destroyed); 3′ cloning site MluI (unknown if destroyed)
  Sequencing primers: 5′ Unknown
Terms and licenses: Academic/Nonprofit Terms; Industry Terms
How to cite: pEMS1293 was a gift from Elizabeth Simpson (Addgene plasmid # 29144 ; http://n2t.net/addgene:29144 ; RRID:Addgene_29144)
